>Addgene plasmid #31382 | hPDI1_18-508_WT_pFLAG-CMV1 | depositor full sequence | sequence record 55585 | hPDI1_18-508_WT_pFLAG-CMV1 sequence 6188 bps
CCCATTCGCCATTCAGGCTGCGCAACTGTTGGGAAGGGCGATCGGTGCGGGCCTCTTCGCTATTACGCCA
GCTGGCGAAAGGGGGATGTGCTGCAAGGCGATTAAGTTGGGTAACGCCCAGGGTTTTCCCAGTCACGACG
TTGTAAAACGACGGCCAGTGCCAAGCTGATCTAATCAATATTGGCCATTAGCCATATTATTCATTGGTTA
TATAGCATAAATCAATATTGGCTATTGGCCATTGCATACGTTGTATCCATATCATAATATGTACATTTAT
ATTGGCTCATGTCCAACATTACCGCCATGTTGACATTGATTATTGACTAGTTATTAATAGTAATCAATTA
CGGGGTCATTAGTTCATAGCCCATATATGGAGTTCCGCGTTACATAACTTACGGTAAATGGCCCGCCTGG
CGACCGCCCAGCGACCCCCGCCCGTTGACGTCAATAGTGACGTATGTTCCCATAGTAACGCCAATAGGGA
CTTTCCATTGACGTCAATGGGTGGAGTATTTACGGTAAACTGCCCACTTGGCAGTACATCAAGTGTATCA
TATGCCAAGTCCGCCCCCTATTGACGTCAATGACGGTAAATGGCCCGCCTAGCATTATGCCCAGTACATG
ACCTTACGGGAGTTTCCTACTTGGCAGTACATCTACGTATTAGTCATCGCTATTACCATGGTGATGCGGT
TTTGGCAGTACACCAATGGGCGTGGATAGCGGTTTGACTCACGGGGATTTCCAAGTCTCCACCCCATTGA
CGTCAATGGGAGTTTGTTTTGGCACCAAAATCAACGGGACTTTCCAAAATGTCGTAATAACCCCGCCCCG
TTGACGCAAATGGGCGGTAGGCGTGTACGGTGGGAGGTCTATATAAGCAGAGCTCGTTTAGTGAACCGTC
AGAATTAATTCACCATGTCTGCACTTCTGATCCTAGCTCTTGTTGGAGCTGCAGTTGCTGACTACAAAGA
CGATGACGACAAGCTTAGCGACGCCCCCGAGGAGGAGGACCACGTCCTGGTGCTGAGGAAAAGCAACTTC
GCGGAGGCGCTGGCGGCCCACAAGTACCTGCTGGTGGAGTTCTATGCCCCTTGGTGTGGCCACTGCAAGG
CTCTGGCCCCTGAGTATGCCAAAGCCGCTGGGAAGCTGAAGGCAGAAGGTTCCGAGATCAGGTTGGCCAA
GGTGGACGCCACGGAGGAGTCTGACCTGGCCCAGCAGTACGGCGTGCGCGGCTATCCCACCATCAAGTTC
TTCAGGAATGGAGACACGGCTTCCCCCAAGGAATATACAGCTGGCAGAGAGGCTGATGACATCGTGAACT
GGCTGAAGAAGCGCACGGGCCCGGCTGCCACCACCCTGCCTGACGGCGCAGCTGCAGAGTCCTTGGTGGA
GTCCAGCGAGGTGGCTGTCATCGGCTTCTTCAAGGACGTGGAGTCGGACTCTGCCAAGCAGTTTTTGCAG
GCAGCAGAGGCCATCGATGACATACCATTTGGGATCACTTCCAACAGTGACGTGTTCTCCAAATACCAGC
TCGACAAAGATGGGGTTGTCCTCTTTAAGAAGTTTGATGAAGGCCGGAACAACTTTGAAGGGGAGGTCAC
CAAGGAGAACCTGCTGGACTTTATCAAACACAACCAGCTGCCCCTTGTCATCGAGTTCACCGAGCAGACA
GCCCCGAAGATTTTTGGAGGTGAAATCAAGACTCACATCCTGCTGTTCTTGCCCAAGAGTGTGTCTGACT
ATGACGGCAAACTGAGCAACTTCAAAACAGCAGCCGAGAGCTTCAAGGGCAAGATCCTGTTCATCTTCAT
CGACAGCGACCACACCGACAACCAGCGCATCCTCGAGTTCTTTGGCCTGAAGAAGGAAGAGTGCCCGGCC
GTGCGCCTCATCACCCTGGAGGAGGAGATGACCAAGTACAAGCCCGAATCGGAGGAGCTGACGGCAGAGA
GGATCACAGAGTTCTGCCACCGCTTCCTGGAGGGCAAAATCAAGCCCCACCTGATGAGCCAGGAGCTGCC
GGAGGACTGGGACAAGCAGCCTGTCAAGGTGCTTGTTGGGAAGAACTTTGAAGACGTGGCTTTTGATGAG
AAAAAAAACGTCTTTGTGGAGTTCTATGCCCCATGGTGTGGTCACTGCAAACAGTTGGCTCCCATTTGGG
ATAAACTGGGAGAGACGTACAAGGACCATGAGAACATCGTCATCGCCAAGATGGACTCGACTGCCAACGA
GGTGGAGGCCGTCAAAGTGCACAGCTTCCCCACACTCAAGTTCTTTCCTGCCAGTGCCGACAGGACGGTC
ATCGATTACAACGGGGAACGCACGCTGGATGGTTTTAAGAAATTCCTGGAGAGCGGTGGCCAGGATGGGG
CAGGGGATGATGACGATCTCGAGGACCTGGAAGAAGCAGAGGAGCCAGACATGGAGGAAGACGATGATCA
GAAAGCTGTGAAAGATGAACTGTAAGGATCCGAGCTCGAGATCTGCAGCTGGTACCAGTCGACTCTAGAG
GATCCCGGGTGGCATCCCTGTGACCCCTCCCCAGTGCCTCTCCTGGCCTTGGAAGTTGCCACTCCAGTGC
CCACCAGCCTTGTCCTAATAAAATTAAGTTGCATCATTTTGTCTGACTAGGTGTCCTCTATAATATTATG
GGGTGGAGGGGGGTGGTATGGAGCAAGGGGCCCAAGTTGGGAAGACAACCTGTAGGGCCTGCGGGGTCTA
TTCGGGAACCAAGCTGGAGTGCAGTGGCACAATCTTGGCTCACTGCAATCTCCGCCTCCTGGGTTCAAGC
GATTCTCCTGCCTCAGCCTCCCGAGTTGTTGGGATTCCAGGCATGCATGACCAGGCTCAGCTAATTTTTG
TTTTTTTGGTAGAGACGGGGTTTCACCATATTGGCCAGGCTGGTCTCCAACTCCTAATCTCAGGTGATCT
ACCCACCTTGGCCTCCCAAATTGCTGGGATTACAGGCGTGAACCACTGCTCCCTTCCCTGTCCTTCTGAT
TTTAAAATAACTATACCAGCAGGAGGACGTCCAGACACAGCATAGGCTACCTGCCATGGCCCAACCGGTG
GGACATTTGAGTTGCTTGCTTGGCACTGTCCTCTCATGCGTTGGGTCCACTCAGTAGATGCCTGTTGAAT
TGGGTACGCGGCCAGCTTCTGTGGAATGTGTGTCAGTTAGGGTGTGGAAAGTCCCCAGGCTCCCCAGCAG
GCAGAAGTATGCAAAGCATGCATCTCAATTAGTCAGCAACCAGGTGTGGAAAAGTCCCCAGGCTCCCCAG
CAGGCAGAAGTATGCAAAGCATGCATCTCAATTAGTCAGCAACCATAGTCCCGCCCCTAACTCCGCCCAT
CCCGCCCCTAACTCCGCCCAGTTCCGCCCATTCTCCGCCCCATGGCTGACTAATTTTTTTTATTTATGCA
GAGGCCGAGGCCGCCTCGGCCTCTGAGCTATTCCAGAAGTAGTGAGGAGGCTTTTTTGGAGGCCTAGGCT
TTTGCAAAAAGCTCCTCGAGGAACTGAAAAACCAGAAAGTTAATTCCCTATAGTGAGTCGTATTAAATTC
GTAATCATGTCATAGCTGTTTCCTGTGTGAAATTGTTATCCGCTCACAATTCCACACAACATACGAGCCG
GAAGCATAAAGTGTAAAGCCTGGGGTGCCTAATGAGTGAGCTAACTCACATTAATTGCGTTGCGCTCACT
GCCCGCTTTCCAGTCGGGAAACCTGTCGTGCCAGCTGCATTAATGAATCGGCCAACGCGCGGGGAGAGGC
GGTTTGCGTATTGGGCGCTCTTCCGCTTCCTCGCTCACTGACTCGCTGCGCTCGGTCGTTCGGCTGCGGC
GAGCGGTATCAGCTCACTCAAAGGCGGTAATACGGTTATCCACAGAATCAGGGGATAACGCAGGAAAGAA
CATGTGAGCAAAAGGCCAGCAAAAGGCCAGGAACCGTAAAAAGGCCGCGTTGCTGGCGTTTTTCCATAGG
CTCCGCCCCCCTGACGAGCATCACAAAAATCGACGCTCAAGTCAGAGGTGGCGAAACCCGACAGGACTAT
AAAGATACCAGGCGTTTCCCCCTGGAAGCTCCCTCGTGCGCTCTCCTGTTCCGACCCTGCCGCTTACCGG
ATACCTGTCCGCCTTTCTCCCTTCGGGAAGCGTGGCGCTTTCTCAATGCTCACGCTGTAGGTATCTCAGT
TCGGTGTAGGTCGTTCGCTCCAAGCTGGGCTGTGTGCACGAACCCCCCGTTCAGCCCGACCGCTGCGCCT
TATCCGGTAACTATCGTCTTGAGTCCAACCCGGTAAGACACGACTTATCGCCACTGGCAGCAGCCACTGG
TAACAGGATTAGCAGAGCGAGGTATGTAGGCGGTGCTACAGAGTTCTTGAAGTGGTGGCCTAACTACGGC
TACACTAGAAGAACAGTATTTGGTATCTGCGCTCTGCTGAAGCCAGTTACCTTCGGAAAAAGAGTTGGTA
GCTCTTGATCCGGCAAACAAACCACCGCTGGTAGCGGTGGTTTTTTTGTTTGCAAGCAGCAGATTACGCG
CAGAAAAAAAGGATCTCAAGAAGATCCTTTGATCTTTTCTACGGGGTCTGACGCTCAGTGGAACGAAAAC
TCACGTTAAGGGATTTTGGTCATGAGATTATCAAAAAGGATCTTCACCTAGATCCTTTTAAATTAAAAAT
GAAGTTTTAAATCAATCTAAAGTATATATGAGTAAACTTGGTCTGACAGTTACCAATGCTTAATCAGTGA
GGCACCTATCTCAGCGATCTGTCTATTTCGTTCATCCATAGTTGCCTGACTCCCCGTCGTGTAGATAACT
ACGATACGGGAGGGCTTACCATCTGGCCCCAGTGCTGCAATGATACCGCGAGACCCACGCTCACCGGCTC
CAGATTTATCAGCAATAAACCAGCCAGCCGGAAGGGCCGAGCGCAGAAGTGGTCCTGCAACTTTATCCGC
CTCCATCCAGTCTATTAATTGTTGCCGGGAAGCTAGAGTAAGTAGTTCGCCAGTTAATAGTTTGCGCAAC
GTTGTTGCCATTGCTACAGGCATCGTGGTGTCACGCTCGTCGTTTGGTATGGCTTCATTCAGCTCCGGTT
CCCAACGATCAAGGCGAGTTACATGATCCCCCATGTTGTGCAAAAAAGCGGTTAGCTCCTTCGGTCCTCC
GATCGTTGTCAGAAGTAAGTTGGCCGCAGTGTTATCACTCATGGTTATGGCAGCACTGCATAATTCTCTT
ACTGTCATGCCATCCGTAAGATGCTTTTCTGTGACTGGTGAGTACTCAACCAAGTCATTCTGAGAATAGT
GTATGCGGCGACCGAGTTGCTCTTGCCCGGCGTCAATACGGGATAATACCGCGCCACATAGCAGAACTTT
AAAAGTGCTCATCATTGGAAAACGTTCTTCGGGGCGAAAACTCTCAAGGATCTTACCGCTGTTGAGATCC
AGTTCGATGTAACCCACTCGTGCACCCAACTGATCTTCAGCATCTTTTACTTTCACCAGCGTTTCTGGGT
GAGCAAAAACAGGAAGGCAAAATGCCGCAAAAAAGGGAATAAGGGCGACACGGAAATGTTGAATACTCAT
ACTCTTCCTTTTTCAATATTATTGAAGCATTTATCAGGGTTATTGTCTCATGAGCGGATACATATTTGAA
TGTATTTAGAAAAATAAACAAATAGGGGTTCCGCGCACATTTCCCCGAAAAGTGCCACCTG
[124 nt withheld, positions 5732-5855]
C
[32 nt withheld, positions 5857-5888]
CA
[57 nt withheld, positions 5891-5947]
A
[49 nt withheld, positions 5949-5997]
CCTTTGACGTTGGAGTCCACGTTCTTT
[37 nt withheld, positions 6025-6061]
ACCCTATCTCGGTCTATTCTTTTGATTTATAAGGGATTTTGCCGATTTCGGCCTATTGGTTAAAAAATGA
GCTGATTTAACAAAAATTTAACGCGAATTTTAACAAAATATTAAACGTTTACAATTT
Features (pLannotate 1.2.2; 17 found; start..end, strand, type, name):
      5..160     -  CDS            lacZα (fragment): LacZα fragment of β-galactosidase; lacZ fragment
    312..690     +  enhancer       CMV enhancer: human cytomegalovirus immediate early enhancer
    692..891     +  promoter       CMV promoter: human cytomegalovirus (CMV) immediate early promoter
    931..2472    +  CDS            P4HB: PDIA1_HUMAN - Also known as ERBA2L, PDI, PDIA1, PO4DB. Experimental evidence at protein level: Swiss-Prot protein existence level 1. This multifunctional protein catalyzes the formation, breakage and rearrangement of disulfide bonds. At the cell surface, seems to act as a reductase that cleaves disulfide bonds of proteins attached to the cell. May therefore cause structural modifications of exofacial proteins. Inside the cell, seems to form/rearrange disulfide bonds of nascent proteins. At high concentrations, functions as a chaperone that inhibits aggregation of misfolded proteins. At low con
   2508..2526    -  misc_feature   MCS (fragment): pUC18/19 multiple cloning site
   2527..3151    +  polyA_signal   hGH poly(A) signal: human growth hormone polyadenylation signal
   3191..3262    +  promoter       SV40 promoter (fragment): SV40 enhancer and early promoter
   3290..3500    +  promoter       SV40 promoter: SV40 early promoter
   3547..3565    -  promoter       T7 promoter: promoter for bacteriophage T7 RNA polymerase
   3603..3619    -  protein_bind   lac operator: The lac repressor binds to the lac operator to inhibit transcription in E. coli. This inhibition can be relieved by adding lactose or isopropyl-β-D-thiogalactopyranoside (IPTG). lac repressor encoded by lacI
   3627..3657    -  promoter       lac promoter: promoter for the E. coli lac operon
   3672..3693    -  protein_bind   CAP binding site: CAP binding activates transcription in the presence of cAMP. E. coli catabolite activator protein
   3706..3798    -  CDS            lacI (fragment): lac repressor; lacI; The lac repressor binds to the lac operator to inhibit transcription in E. coli. This inhibition can be relieved by adding lactose or isopropyl-β-D-thiogalactopyranoside (IPTG).
   3981..4569    -  rep_origin     ori: high-copy-number ColE1/pMB1/pBR322/pUC origin of replication
   4740..5600    -  CDS            AmpR: β-lactamase; bla; confers resistance to ampicillin, carbenicillin, and related antibiotics
   5601..5705    -  promoter       AmpR promoter: bla
   5732..6188    +  rep_origin     f1 ori (sequence partly withheld): f1 bacteriophage origin of replication; arrow indicates direction of (+) strand synthesis
