[The description below was written by a language model from this plasmid's Addgene catalogue record and pLannotate feature annotations shown in this document.]
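Description:
hPDI1_18-508_WT_pFLAG-CMV1 is a mammalian expression plasmid built on the commercial pFLAG-CMV1 backbone, carrying the wild-type coding sequence for residues 18–508 of human protein disulfide isomerase (PDI, PDIA1; gene P4HB). The roughly 1.5 kb insert was placed between the HindIII and KpnI sites, both of which were retained, giving a total size of about 6.2 kb. It was derived in part from a bacterial expression vector for the same PDI fragment. In E. coli the plasmid replicates from a high-copy ColE1/pUC-type origin and is selected with ampicillin through the β-lactamase gene. An f1 origin is also present, along with remnants of lac regulatory and lacZα/lacI sequences and a T7 promoter inherited from the backbone.

Expression in mammalian cells is driven by the human cytomegalovirus immediate-early enhancer and promoter, with transcripts terminated by the human growth hormone polyadenylation signal. The backbone supplies an N-terminal FLAG (M2) epitope fused to the insert. The construct starts at residue 18, which by its numbering appears to omit the protein's own amino-terminal signal sequence. The pFLAG-CMV1 backbone is generally known to provide a heterologous secretory leader upstream of the tag, but neither the tag nor a leader is annotated separately in the feature table. SV40 early promoter/enhancer sequences lie downstream of the expression cassette, and no mammalian selection marker is annotated, which points to transient transfection.

PDI catalyses the formation, breakage and rearrangement of disulfide bonds in nascent proteins. The plasmid was deposited with work on oxidative protein folding in the endoplasmic reticulum, where a FLAG-tagged wild-type PDI allows detection and immunopurification of the enzyme from transfected cells.
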