Addgene plasmid #31382: hPDI1_18-508_WT_pFLAG-CMV1
Depositing lab: David Ron. Depositing organization: University of Cambridge. Publication: Oxidative protein folding by an endoplasmic reticulum-localized peroxiredoxin. Zito E, Melo EP, Yang Y, Wahlander Å, Neubert TA, Ron D. Mol Cell. 2010 Dec 10. 40(5):787-97. 10.1016/j.molcel.2010.11.010 PubMed 21145486.
Backbone
  Vector backbone: pFLAG_CMV1
  Backbone manufacturer: Sigma
  Backbone size w/o insert (bp): 4732
  Total vector size (bp): 6188
  Modifications to backbone: none
  Vector type: Mammalian Expression
Growth in bacteria
  Bacterial resistance: Ampicillin, 100 μg/mL
  Growth temperature: 37°C
  Growth strain: Stbl2
  Copy number: High Copy
Gene/Insert
  Gene/Insert name: hPDI1 (alt names: prolyl 4-hydroxylase, beta polypeptide; PDIA1)
  Species: H. sapiens (human)
  Insert size (bp): 1514
  Entrez Gene: P4HB (a.k.a. CLCRP1, DSI, ERBA2L, GIT, P4Hbeta, PDI, PDIA1, PHDB, PO4DB, PO4HB, PROHB)
  Tag / fusion protein: FLAG M2 (N terminal on backbone)
  Cloning method: Restriction Enzyme; 5′ cloning site HindIII (not destroyed); 3′ cloning site KpnI (not destroyed)
  Sequencing primers: 5′ CMVF; 3′ FLAG CMV 2AS
Resource information
  A portion of this plasmid was derived from a plasmid made by: A bacterial expression vector for human PDI1 (hPDI1(18-508)pTrcHis-A) was a gift of Professor Colin Thorpe for U Delaware
Terms and licenses: Academic/Nonprofit Terms; Industry Terms: Not Available to Industry
How to cite: hPDI1_18-508_WT_pFLAG-CMV1 was a gift from David Ron (Addgene plasmid # 31382 ; http://n2t.net/addgene:31382 ; RRID:Addgene_31382)
