>Addgene plasmid #31382 | hPDI1_18-508_WT_pFLAG-CMV1 | addgene partial sequence | sequence record 57532 | CMV-F 5'-CGCAAATGGGCGGTAGGCGTG-3'
AGCTCGTTTAGTGAACCGTCAGAATTAATTCACCATGTCTGCACTTCTGATCCTAGCTCTTGTTGGAGCT
GCAGTTGCTGACTACAAAGACGATGACGACAAGCTTAGCGACGCCCCCGAGGAGGAGGACCACGTCCTGG
TGCTGAGGAAAAGCAACTTCGCGGAGGCGCTGGCGGCCCACAAGTACCTGCTGGTGGAGTTCTATGCCCC
TTGGTGTGGCCACTGCAAGGCTCTGGCCCCTGAGTATGCCAAAGCCGCTGGGAAGCTGAAGGCAGAAGGT
TCCGAGATCAGGTTGGCCAAGGTGGACGCCACGGAGGAGTCTGACCTGGCCCAGCAGTACGGCGTGCGCG
GCTATCCCACCATCAAGTTCTTCAGGAATGGAGACACGGCTTCCCCCAAGGAATATACAGCTGGCAGAGA
GGCTGATGACATCGTGAACTGGCTGAAGAAGCGCACGGGCCCGGCTGCCACCACCCTGCCTGACGGCGCA
GCTGCAGAGTCCTTGGTGGAGTCCAGCGAGGTGGCTGTCATCGGCTTCTTCAAGGACGTGGAGTCGGACT
CTGCCAAGCAGTTTTTGCAGGCAGCAGAGGCCATCGATGACATACCATTTGGGATCACTTCCAACAGTGA
CGTGTTCTCCAAATACCAGCTCGACAAAGATGGGGTTGTCCTCTTTAAGAAGTTTGATGAAGGCCGGAAC
AACTTTGAAGGGGAGGTCACCAAGGAGAACCTGCTGGACTTTATCAAACACAACCAGCTGCCCCTTGTCA
TCGAGTTCACCGAGCAGACAGCCCCGAAG
