>Addgene plasmid #31382 | hPDI1_18-508_WT_pFLAG-CMV1 | addgene partial sequence | sequence record 57533 | hGH-pA-R 5'-CCAGCTTGGTTCCCAATAGA-3'
CTTCCACTTGCCCTTGCTCCATACCACCCCCCTCCACCCCATAATATTATAGAAGGACACCTAGTCAGAC
AAAATGATGCAACTTAATTTTATTAGGACAAGGCTGGTGGGCACTGGAGTGGCAACTTCCAGGGCCAGGA
GAGGCACTGGGGAGGGGTCACAGGGATGCCACCCGGGATCCTCTAGAGTCGACTGGTACCAGCTGCAGAT
CTCGAGCTCGGATCCTTACAGTTCATCTTTCACAGCTTTCTGATCATCGTCTTCCTCCATGTCTGGCTCC
TCTGCTTCTTCCAGGTCCTCGAGATCGTCATCATCCCCTGCCCCATCCTGGCCACCGCTCTCCAGGAATT
TCTTAAAACCATCCAGCGTGCGTTCCCCGTTGTAATCGATGACCGTCCTGTCGGCACTGGCAGGAAAGAA
CTTGAGTGTGGGGAAGCTGTGCACTTTGACGGCCTCCACCTCGTTGGCAGTCGAGTCCATCTTGGCGATG
ACGATGTTCTCATGGTCCTTGTACGTCTCTCCCAGTTTATCCCAAATGGGAGCCAACTGTTTGCAGTGAC
CACACCATGGGGCATAGAACTCCACAAAGACGTTTTTTTTCTCATCAAAAGCCACGTCTTCAAAGTTCTT
CCCAACAAGCACCTTGACAGGCTGCTTGTCCCAGTCCTCCGGCAGCTCCTGGCTCATCAGGTGGGGCTTG
ATTTTGCCCTCCAGGAAGCGGTGGCAGAACTCTGTGATCCTCTCTGCCGTCAGCTCCTCCGATTCGGGCT
TGTACTTGGTCATCTCCTCCTCCAGGGTGATGAGGCGCACGGCCGGGCACTCTTCCTTCTTCAGGCCAAA
GAACTCGAGGATGCGCTGGTTGTCGGTGTGGTCGCTGTCGATGAAGATGAACAGGATCTTG
